Addgene plasmid #232437: pU6_HEK3+1T>A_(PP7-C4-Q1)
Purpose: pegRNA with optimized 3' modifications to facilitate a +1 T to A prime edit in the HEK3 locus
Depositing lab: Gil Westmeyer. Depositing organization: Helmholtz Munich. Publication: Engineered nucleocytosolic vehicles for loading of programmable editors. Geilenkeuser J, Armbrust N, Steinmassl E, Du SW, Schmidt S, Binder EMH, Li Y, Warsing NW, Wendel SV, von der Linde F, Schiele EM, Niu X, Stroppel L, Berezin O, Santl TH, Orschmann T, Nelson K, Gruber C, Palczewska G, Menezes CR, Risaliti E, Engfer ZJ, Koleci N, Schmidts A, Geerlof A, Palczewski K, Westmeyer GG, Truong DJ. Cell. 2025 May 15;188(10):2637-2655.e31. doi: 10.1016/j.cell.2025.03.015. Epub 2025 Apr 9. PubMed 40209705.
Backbone
  Vector backbone: phU6
  Vector type: CRISPR
Growth in bacteria
  Bacterial resistance: Ampicillin, 100 μg/mL
  Growth temperature: 37°C
  Growth strain: NEB Stable
  Copy number: Unknown
Gene/Insert
  Gene/Insert name: 3'-PP7-tagged pegRNA for rd12 correction driven by human U6 promoter
  gRNA/shRNA sequence: Spacer, g+GCCCAGACTGAGCACGTGA; RTT-PBS, TCCTCTGCCATCTCGTGCTCAGTCTG
  Species: Synthetic; Multiple
  Promoter: U6
  Cloning method: Other
  Sequencing primers: 5′ GAGGGCCTATTTCCCATGATT
Terms and licenses: Academic/Nonprofit Terms; Industry Terms: Not Available to Industry
Depositor comments: HELMHOLTZ MUNICH has filed a patent (PCT/EP2025/053730) disclosing the capabilities of Material, and retains ownership rights to pU6_HEK3+1T>A_(PP7-C4-Q1) Material. Recipient agrees not to file for any intellectual property protection for Material. Please note that any use of the Material or the HELMHOLTZ MUNICH Information for any commercial purpose - or by, on behalf of or in collaboration with any for-profit entity - requires a license from HELMHOLTZ MUNICH. To obtain such a license, please contact HELMHOLTZ MUNICH by directing your request to:
How to cite: pU6_HEK3+1T>A_(PP7-C4-Q1) was a gift from Gil Westmeyer (Addgene plasmid # 232437 ; http://n2t.net/addgene:232437 ; RRID:Addgene_232437)
