[The description below was written by a language model from this plasmid's Addgene catalogue record and pLannotate feature annotations shown in this document.]
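Description:
pU6_HEK3+1T>A_(PP7-C4-Q1) is a small (about 3.5 kb) CRISPR guide-expression plasmid built on the phU6 backbone. It is designed to produce a prime editing guide RNA (pegRNA) in mammalian cells from the human U6 RNA polymerase III promoter. It is propagated in E. coli through a high-copy ColE1/pUC-type origin and selected with ampicillin via the β-lactamase gene. The rest of the backbone is pBluescript-like: an f1 phage origin, lacZα and lacI fragments, the lac promoter/operator, flanking T7 and T3 promoters, and multiple-cloning-site remnants. An FRT site is annotated just upstream of the U6 cassette, but the record does not assign it a role. The plasmid carries no mammalian selection marker or reporter.

The payload lies directly downstream of the U6 promoter. It consists of a spacer targeting the HEK3 locus, the Streptococcus pyogenes Cas9 scaffold (annotated as a tracrRNA fragment), and a reverse-transcriptase template plus primer-binding site that encodes a +1 T-to-A substitution. This is followed by the 3' modifications named in the construct, PP7-C4-Q1. A PP7 aptamer is a hairpin bound by the PP7 bacteriophage coat protein, and such tags are commonly used to recruit an RNA to coat-protein fusions. This fits the associated work on engineered vehicles for loading programmable editors. The record does not define "C4" and "Q1" beyond calling them optimized 3' modifications. The short feature in this region annotated as a CRISPR direct repeat is probably an automated match to one of these structured 3' elements.

The catalogue's insert field describes a pegRNA for rd12 correction, whereas the name and stated purpose specify the HEK3 +1 T>A edit, a discrepancy the record does not resolve. The prime editor protein must be supplied separately.
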