Features (pLannotate 1.2.2; 17 found; start..end, strand, type, name):
      6..23      +  misc_feature   MCS (fragment): pUC18/19 multiple cloning site
     48..288     +  promoter       U6 promoter: RNA polymerase III promoter for human U6 snRNA
    335..402     +  misc_RNA       tracrRNA (fragment): trans-activating CRISPR RNA for the Streptococcus pyogenes CRISPR/Cas9 system
    468..495     +  ncRNA          CRISPR-DR4: Accession: RF01317 - CRISPR RNA direct repeat element
    540..557     -  misc_feature   MCS (fragment): pBluescript multiple cloning site
    567..585     -  promoter       T7 promoter: promoter for bacteriophage T7 RNA polymerase
    593..748     +  CDS            lacZα (fragment): LacZα fragment of β-galactosidase; lacZ fragment
    753..1208    +  rep_origin     f1 ori (sequence partly withheld): f1 bacteriophage origin of replication; arrow indicates direction of (+) strand synthesis
   1234..1338    +  promoter       AmpR promoter: bla
   1339..2199    +  CDS            AmpR: β-lactamase; bla; confers resistance to ampicillin, carbenicillin, and related antibiotics
   2370..2958    +  rep_origin     ori: high-copy-number ColE1/pMB1/pBR322/pUC origin of replication
   3141..3233    +  CDS            lacI (fragment): lac repressor; lacI; The lac repressor binds to the lac operator to inhibit transcription in E. coli. This inhibition can be relieved by adding lactose or isopropyl-β-D-thiogalactopyranoside (IPTG).
   3246..3267    +  protein_bind   CAP binding site: CAP binding activates transcription in the presence of cAMP. E. coli catabolite activator protein
   3282..3312    +  promoter       lac promoter: promoter for the E. coli lac operon
   3320..3336    +  protein_bind   lac operator: The lac repressor binds to the lac operator to inhibit transcription in E. coli. This inhibition can be relieved by adding lactose or isopropyl-β-D-thiogalactopyranoside (IPTG). lac repressor encoded by lacI
   3381..3399    +  promoter       T3 promoter: promoter for bacteriophage T3 RNA polymerase
   3423..3470    +  protein_bind   FRT: FLP-mediated recombination occurs in the 8-bp core sequence TCTAGAAA (Turan and Bode, 2011). FLP recombinase from the Saccharomyces cerevisiae 2μ plasmid
>Addgene plasmid #232437 | pU6_HEK3+1T>A_(PP7-C4-Q1) | addgene full sequence | sequence record 462756 | Addgene NGS Result
ATAAAACCTGCAGGCATGCAAGCGATCGCGGGGCCGCCCCCTTCACCGAGGGCCTATTTCCCATGATTCC
TTCATATTTGCATATACGATACAAGGCTGTTAGAGAGATAATTGGAATTAATTTGACTGTAAACACAAAG
ATATTAGTACAAAATACGTGACGTAGAAAGTAATAATTTCTTGGGTAGTTTGCAGTTTTAAAATTATGTT
TTAAAATGGACTATCATATGCTTACCGTAACTTGAAAGTATTTCGATTTCTTGGCTTTATATATCTTGTG
GAAAGGACGAAACACCGGCCCAGACTGAGCACGTGAGTTTCAGAGCTATGCTGGAAACAGCATAGCAAGT
TGAAATAAGGCTAGTCCGTTATCAACTTGAAAAAGTGGCACCGAGTCGGTGCTTCCTCTGCCATCTCGTG
CTCAGTCTGCAATTCCGACCAGAAGATATGGCTTCGGTTGGAATTGAAGTTCACTGCCGTATAGGCAGCT
AAGAAACGCGGTTCTATCTAGTTACGCGTTAAACCAACTAGAATTTTTTACTAGTTCTAGAGCGGCCCCA
ATTCGCCCTATAGTGAGTCGTATTACGCGCGCTCACTGGCCGTCGTTTTACAACGTCGTGACTGGGAAAA
CCCTGGCGTTACCCAACTTAATCGCCTTGCAGCACATCCCCCTTTCGCCAGCTGGCGTAATAGCGAAGAG
GCCCGCACCGATCGCCCTTCCCAACAGTTGCGCAGCCTGAATGGCGAATGGG
[59 nt withheld, positions 753-811]
ACC
[62 nt withheld, positions 815-876]
C
[91 nt withheld, positions 878-968]
A
[49 nt withheld, positions 970-1018]
CCTTTGACGTTGGAGTCCACGTTCTTT
[37 nt withheld, positions 1046-1082]
ACCCTATCTCGGTCTATTCTTTTGATTTATAAGGGATTTTGCCGATTTCGGCCTATTGGTTAAAAAATGA
GCTGATTTAACAAAAATTTAACGCGAATTTTAACAAAATATTAACGCTTACAATTTAGGTGGCACTTTTC
GGGGAAATGTGCGCGGAACCCCTATTTGTTTATTTTTCTAAATACATTCAAATATGTATCCGCTCATGAG
ACAATAACCCTGATAAATGCTTCAATAATATTGAAAAAGGAAGAGTATGAGTATTCAACATTTCCGTGTC
GCCCTTATTCCCTTTTTTGCGGCATTTTGCCTTCCTGTTTTTGCTCACCCAGAAACGCTGGTGAAAGTAA
AAGATGCTGAAGATCAGTTGGGTGCACGAGTGGGTTACATCGAACTGGATCTCAACAGCGGTAAGATCCT
TGAGAGTTTTCGCCCCGAAGAACGTTTTCCAATGATGAGCACTTTTAAAGTTCTGCTATGTGGCGCGGTA
TTATCCCGTATTGACGCCGGGCAAGAGCAACTCGGTCGCCGCATACACTATTCTCAGAATGACTTGGTTG
AGTACTCACCAGTCACAGAAAAGCATCTTACGGATGGCATGACAGTAAGAGAATTATGCAGTGCTGCCAT
AACCATGAGTGATAACACTGCGGCCAACTTACTTCTGACAACGATCGGAGGACCGAAGGAGCTAACCGCT
TTTTTGCACAACATGGGGGATCATGTAACTCGCCTTGATCGTTGGGAACCGGAGCTGAATGAAGCCATAC
CAAACGACGAGCGTGACACCACGATGCCTGTAGCAATGGCAACAACGTTGCGCAAACTATTAACTGGCGA
ACTACTTACTCTAGCTTCCCGGCAACAATTAATAGACTGGATGGAGGCGGATAAAGTTGCAGGACCACTT
CTGCGCTCGGCCCTTCCGGCTGGCTGGTTTATTGCTGATAAATCTGGAGCCGGTGAGCGTGGGTCTCGCG
GTATCATTGCAGCACTGGGGCCAGATGGTAAGCCCTCCCGTATCGTAGTTATCTACACGACGGGGAGTCA
GGCAACTATGGATGAACGAAATAGACAGATCGCTGAGATAGGTGCCTCACTGATTAAGCATTGGTAACTG
TCAGACCAAGTTTACTCATATATACTTTAGATTGATTTAAAACTTCATTTTTAATTTAAAAGGATCTAGG
TGAAGATCCTTTTTGATAATCTCATGACCAAAATCCCTTAACGTGAGTTTTCGTTCCACTGAGCGTCAGA
CCCCGTAGAAAAGATCAAAGGATCTTCTTGAGATCCTTTTTTTCTGCGCGTAATCTGCTGCTTGCAAACA
AAAAAACCACCGCTACCAGCGGTGGTTTGTTTGCCGGATCAAGAGCTACCAACTCTTTTTCCGAAGGTAA
CTGGCTTCAGCAGAGCGCAGATACCAAATACTGTTCTTCTAGTGTAGCCGTAGTTAGGCCACCACTTCAA
GAACTCTGTAGCACCGCCTACATACCTCGCTCTGCTAATCCTGTTACCAGTGGCTGCTGCCAGTGGCGAT
AAGTCGTGTCTTACCGGGTTGGACTCAAGACGATAGTTACCGGATAAGGCGCAGCGGTCGGGCTGAACGG
GGGGTTCGTGCACACAGCCCAGCTTGGAGCGAACGACCTACACCGAACTGAGATACCTACAGCGTGAGCT
ATGAGAAAGCGCCACGCTTCCCGAAGGGAGAAAGGCGGACAGGTATCCGGTAAGCGGCAGGGTCGGAACA
GGAGAGCGCACGAGGGAGCTTCCAGGGGGAAACGCCTGGTATCTTTATAGTCCTGTCGGGTTTCGCCACC
TCTGACTTGAGCGTCGATTTTTGTGATGCTCGTCAGGGGGGCGGAGCCTATGGAAAAACGCCAGCAACGC
GGCCTTTTTACGGTTCCTGGCCTTTTGCTGGCCTTTTGCTCACATGTTCTTTCCTGCGTTATCCCCTGAT
TCTGTGGATAACCGTATTACCGCCTTTGAGTGAGCTGATACCGCTCGCCGCAGCCGAACGACCGAGCGCA
GCGAGTCAGTGAGCGAGGAAGCGGAAGAGCGCCCAATACGCAAACCGCCTCTCCCCGCGCGTTGGCCGAT
TCATTAATGCAGCTGGCACGACAGGTTTCCCGACTGGAAAGCGGGCAGTGAGCGCAACGCAATTAATGTG
AGTTAGCTCACTCATTAGGCACCCCAGGCTTTACACTTTATGCTCCCGGCTCGTATGTTGTGTGGAATTG
TGAGCGGATAACAATTTCACACAGGAAACAGCTATGACCATGATTACGCCAAGCGCGCAATTAACCCTCA
CTAAAGGGAACAAAAGCTGGAAACATGCATGAAGTTCCTATTCCGAAGTTCCTATTCTCTAGAAAGTATA
GGAACTTC
